Addgene plasmid #55899: mRuby2-JUP-C-14
Purpose: Localization: Tight Junctions, Excitation: 559, Emission: 600
Depositing lab: Michael Davidson. Depositing organization: Florida State University, Tallahassee. Publication: Improving FRET dynamic range with bright green and red fluorescent proteins. Lam AJ, St-Pierre F, Gong Y, Marshall JD, Cranfill PJ, Baird MA, McKeown MR, Wiedenmann J, Davidson MW, Schnitzer MJ, Tsien RY, Lin MZ. Nat Methods. 2012 Sep 9. doi: 10.1038/nmeth.2171. PubMed 22961245.
Backbone
  Vector backbone: mRuby2-C1
  Backbone size w/o insert (bp): 4750
  Vector type: Mammalian Expression
  Selectable markers: Neomycin (select with G418)
Growth in bacteria
  Bacterial resistance: Kanamycin, 50 μg/mL
  Growth temperature: 37°C
  Growth strain: DH5alpha
  Copy number: High Copy
Gene/Insert
  Gene/Insert name: JUP (alt name: BC000441.2)
  Species: H. sapiens (human)
  Entrez Gene: JUP (a.k.a. CTNNG, DP3, DPIII, PDGB, PG, PKGB)
  Promoter: CMV
  Tag / fusion protein: mRuby2 (N terminal on backbone)
  Cloning method: Unknown
  Sequencing primers: 5′ CMV-F; 3′ SV40pA-R
Terms and licenses: Academic/Nonprofit Terms; Industry Terms
Depositor comments: . Excitation = 559; Emission = 600
How to cite: mRuby2-JUP-C-14 was a gift from Michael Davidson (Addgene plasmid # 55899 ; http://n2t.net/addgene:55899 ; RRID:Addgene_55899)
