[The description below was written by a language model from this plasmid's Addgene catalogue record.]
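Description:
mRuby2-JUP-C-14 is a mammalian expression plasmid built on the mRuby2-C1 backbone (about 4.75 kb without insert), a C1-style fluorescent-protein fusion vector in which the fluorescent protein sits upstream of the cloning site. It is maintained in E. coli as a high-copy plasmid under kanamycin selection, and it carries a neomycin resistance marker so that transfected mammalian cells can be selected with G418. The record does not include a feature table, so the origins of replication and the exact arrangement of the resistance cassette are not documented here. The use of an SV40 polyA sequencing primer suggests an SV40 polyadenylation signal downstream of the insert.

The payload is human JUP, which encodes junction plakoglobin (gamma-catenin). It is expressed from the CMV promoter as a fusion with the red fluorescent protein mRuby2 at its N terminus. The "C-14" in the name probably indicates the C-type fusion orientation and a 14-residue linker between the two proteins, but the record does not say this explicitly, and the cloning method is listed as unknown. mRuby2 is a bright monomeric red protein with the listed excitation and emission maxima of 559 and 600 nm.

The construct serves as a localization marker for live- or fixed-cell fluorescence imaging, placing a red label on cell–cell junctions. The catalogue entry gives the localization as tight junctions, whereas plakoglobin is generally known as a component of adherens junctions and desmosomes.
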