>Addgene plasmid #55899 | mRuby2-JUP-C-14 | depositor partial sequence | sequence record 86805 | insert sequence
GCGCTACCGGTCGCCACCATGGTGTCTAAGGGCGAAGAGCTGATCAAGGAAAATATGCGTATGAAGGTGG
TCATGGAAGGTTCGGTCAACGGCCACCAATTCAAATGCACAGGTGAAGGAGAAGGCAATCCGTACATGGG
AACTCAAACCATGAGGATCAAAGTCATCGAGGGAGGACCCCTGCCATTTGCCTTTGACATTCTTGCCACG
TCGTTCATGTATGGCAGCCGTACTTTTATCAAGTACCCGAAAGGCATTCCTGATTTCTTTAAACAGTCCT
TTCCTGAGGGTTTTACTTGGGAAAGAGTTACGAGATACGAAGATGGTGGAGTCGTCACCGTCATGCAGGA
CACCAGCCTTGAGGATGGCTGTCTCGTTTACCACGTCCAAGTCAGAGGGGTAAACTTTCCCTCCAATGGT
CCCGTGATGCAGAAGAAGACCAAGGGTTGGGAGCCTAATACAGAGATGATGTATCCAGCAGATGGTGGTC
TGAGGGGATACACTCATATGGCACTGAAAGTTGATGGTGGTGGCCATCTGTCTTGCTCTTTCGTAACAAC
TTACAGGTCAAAAAAGACCGTCGGGAACATCAAGATGCCCGGTATCCATGCCGTTGATCACCGCCTGGAA
AGGTTAGAGGAAAGTGACAATGAAATGTTCGTAGTACAACGCGAACACGCAGTTGCCAAGTTCGCCGGGC
TTGGTGGTGGGATGGACGAGCTGTACAAGTCCGGAAGTGCTGGGAGCGCAAGCGGAAGCGGAGGCTCCGG
TGAGGTGATGAACCTGATGGAGCAGCCTATCAAGGTGACTGAGTGGCAGCAGACATACACCTACGACTCG
GGTATCCACTCGGGCGCCAACACCTGCGTGCCCTCCGTCAGCAGCAAGGGCATCATGGAGGAGGATGAGG
CCTGCGGGCGCCAGTACACGCTCAAGAAAACCACCACTTACACCCAGGGGGTGCCCCCCAGCCAAGGTGA
CCTGGAGTACCAGATGTCCACAACAGCCAGGGCCAAACGGGTGCGGGAGGCCATGTGCCCTGGTGTGTCA
GGCGAGGACAGCTCGCTTCTGCTGGCCACCCAGGTGGAGGGGCAGGCCACCAACCTGCAGCGACTGGCCG
AGCCGTCCCAGCTGCTCAAGTCGGCCATTGTGCATCTCATCAACTACCAGGACGATGCCGAGCTGGCCAC
TCGCGCCCTGCCCGAGCTCACCAAACTGCTCAACGACGAGGACCCGGTGGTGGTGACCAAGGCGGCCATG
ATTGTGAACCAGCTGTCGAAGAAGGAGGCGTCGCGGCGGGCCCTGATGGGCTCGCCCCAGCTGGTGGCCG
CTGTCGTGCGTACCATGCAGAATACCAGCGACCTGGACACAGCCCGCTGCACCACCAGCATCCTGCACAA
CCTCTCCCACCACCGGGAGGGGCTGCTCGCCATCTTCAAGTCGGGTGGCATCCCTGCTCTGGTCCGCATG
CTCAGCTCCCCTGTGGAGTCGGTCCTGTTCTATGCCATCACCACGCTGCACAACCTGCTCCTGTACCAGG
AGGGCGCCAAGATGGCCGTGCGCCTGGCCGACGGGCTGCAAAAGATGGTGCCCCTGCTCAACAAGAACAA
CCCCAAGTTCCTGGCCATCACCACCGACTGCCTGCAGCTCCTGGCCTACGGCAACCAGGAGAGCAAGCTG
ATCATCCTGGCCAATGGTGGGCCCCAGGCCCTCGTGCAGATCATGCGTAACTACAGTTATGAAAAGCTGC
TCTGGACCACCAGTCGTGTGCTCAAGGTGCTATCCGTGTGTCCCAGCAATAAGCCTGCCATTGTGGAGGC
TGGTGGGATGCAGGCCCTGGGCAAGCACCTGACCAGCAACAGCCCCCGCCTGGTGCAGAACTGCCTGTGG
ACCCTGCGCAACCTCTCAGATGTGGCCACCAAGCAGGAGGGCCTGGAGAGTGTGCTGAAGATTCTGGTGA
ATCAGCTGAGTGTGGATGACGTCAACGTCCTCACCTGTGCCACGGGCACACTCTCCAACCTGACATGCAA
CAACAGCAAGAACAAGACGCTGGTGACACAGAACAGCGGTGTGGAGGCTCTCATCCATGCCATCCTGCGT
GCTGGTGACAAGGACGACATCACGGAGCCTGCCGTCTGCGCTCTGCGCCACCTCACTAGCCGCCACCCTG
AGGCCGAGATGGCCCAGAACTCTGTGCGTCTCAACTATGGCATCCCAGCCATCGTGAAGCTGCTCAACCA
GCCCAACCAGTGGCCACTGGTCAAGGCAACCATCGGCTTGATCAGGAATCTGGCCCTGTGCCCAGCCAAC
CATGCCCCGCTGCAGGAGGCAGCGGTCATCCCCCGCCTCGTCCAACTGCTGGTGAAGGCCCACCAGGATG
CCCAGCGCCACGTAGCTGCAGGCACACAGCAGCCCTACACGGATGGTGTGAGGATGGAGGAGATTGTGGA
GGGCTGCACCGGAGCACTGCACATCCTCGCCCGGGACCCCATGAACCGCATGGAGATCTTCCGGCTCAAC
ACCATTCCCCTGTTTGTGCAGCTCCTGTACTCGTCGGTGGAGAACATCCAGCGCGTGGCTGCCGGGGTGC
TGTGTGAGCTGGCCCAGGACAAGGAGGCGGCCGACGCCATTGATGCAGAGGGGGCCTCGGCCCCACTCAT
GGAGTTGCTGCACTCCCGCAACGAGGGCACTGCCACCTACGCTGCTGCCGTCCTGTTCCGCATCTCCGAG
GACAAGAACCCAGACTACCGGAAGCGCGTGTCCGTGGAGCTCACCAACTCCCTCTTCAAGCATGACCCGG
CTGCCTGGGAGGCTGCCCAGAGCATGATTCCCATCAATGAGCCCTATGGAGATGACTTGGATGCCACCTA
CCGCCCCATGTACTCCAGCGATGTGCCCCTTGACCCGCTGGAGATGCACATGGACATGGATGGAGACTAC
CCCATCGACACCTACAGCGACGGCCTCAGGCCCCCGTACCCCACTGCAGACCACATGCTGGCCTAGGGAT
CCACCGGATCTAGATAACTGA
