>Addgene plasmid #55899 | mRuby2-JUP-C-14 | addgene partial sequence | sequence record 141998 | mCherry-F2 5'-tggcatggacgagctgtac-3'
GGAGGCTCCGGTGAGGTGATGAACCTGATGGAGCAGCCTATCAAGGTGACTGAGTGGCAGCAGACATACA
CCTACGACTCGGGTATCCACTCGGGCGCCAACACCTGCGTGCCCTCCGTCAGCAGCAAGGGCATCATGGA
GGAGGATGAGGCCTGCGGGCGCCAGTACACGCTCAAGAAAACCACCACTTACACCCAGGGGGTGCCCCCC
AGCCAAGGTGACCTGGAGTACCAGATGTCCACAACAGCCAGGGCCAAACGGGTGCGGGAGGCCATGTGCC
CTGGTGTGTCAGGCGAGGACAGCTCGCTTCTGCTGGCCACCCAGGTGGAGGGGCAGGCCACCAACCTGCA
GCGACTGGCCGAGCCGTCCCAGCTGCTCAAGTCGGCCATTGTGCATCTCATCAACTACCAGGACGATGCC
GAGCTGGCCACTCGCGCCCTGCCCGAGCTCACCAAACTGCTCAACGACGAGGACCCGGTGGTGGTGACCA
AGGCGGCCATGATTGTGAACCAGCTGTCGAAGAAGGAGGCGTCGCGGCGGGCCCTGATGGGCTCGCCCCA
GCTGGTGGCCGCTGTCGTGCGTACCATGCAGAATACCAGCGACCTGGACACAGCCCGCTGCACCACCAGC
ATCCTGCACAACCTCTCCCACCACCGGGAGGGGCTGCTCGCCATCTTCAAGTCGGGTGGCATCCCTGCTC
TGGTCCGCATGCTCAGCTCCCCTGTGGAGTCGGTCCTGTTCTATGCCATCACCACGCTGCACAACCTGCT
CCTGTACCAGGAGGGCGCCAAGATGGCCGTGCGCC
